Addgene plasmid #74904: pJW1241
Purpose: Expresses 3XFLAG::GR LBD::eGFP from the hsp16.48 promoter
Depositing lab: Jordan Ward & Keith Yamamoto. Depositing organization: University of California, San Francisco (UCSF). Publication: A New Tool for Inducible Gene Expression in Caenorhabditis elegans. Monsalve GC, Yamamoto KR, Ward JD. Genetics. 2019 Feb;211(2):419-430. doi: 10.1534/genetics.118.301705. Epub 2018 Nov 30. PubMed 30504365.
Backbone
  Vector backbone: pABC
  Total vector size (bp): 5580
  Vector type: Worm Expression
Growth in bacteria
  Bacterial resistance: Ampicillin, 100 μg/mL
  Growth temperature: 37°C
  Growth strain: DH5alpha
  Copy number: High Copy
Gene/Insert
  Gene/Insert name: 3X FLAG::GR LBD::eGFP
  Species: H. sapiens (human), C. elegans (nematode), Synthetic
  GenBank ID: 72981 2908
  Entrez Gene: NR3C1 (a.k.a. GCCR, GCR, GCRST, GR, GRL)
  Promoter: hsp16.48
  Cloning method: Gibson Cloning
  Sequencing primers: 5′ tgtaaaacgacggccagtgaattgtaatacgactcactataggg
Terms and licenses: Academic/Nonprofit Terms; Industry Terms: Not Available to Industry
Depositor comments: bioRxiv doi.org/10.1101/445833
How to cite: pJW1241 was a gift from Jordan Ward & Keith Yamamoto (Addgene plasmid # 74904 ; http://n2t.net/addgene:74904 ; RRID:Addgene_74904)
