[The description below was written by a language model from this plasmid's Addgene catalogue record and pLannotate feature annotations shown in this document.]
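Description:
pJW1241 is a 5,580 bp worm expression plasmid built by Gibson cloning in a backbone recorded as pABC. The feature table shows a phagemid-style cloning vector layout. It carries a high-copy ColE1/pUC-type origin and an ampicillin resistance gene (β-lactamase with its own promoter) for propagation and selection in E. coli. It also has an f1 origin, remnants of the lacZα/lac promoter region, and T7 and T3 promoters flanking the insert. No worm selection or rescue marker is annotated.

The payload is a single expression cassette driven by the C. elegans hsp16.48 (hsp-16.48) heat shock promoter, so transcription is induced by heat shock. The open reading frame encodes an N-terminal 3xFLAG epitope tag (only one FLAG unit is picked up by the annotation). This is followed by the ligand-binding domain of the human glucocorticoid receptor (NR3C1), then a GFP that the record calls eGFP and the annotation matches to a monomeric enhanced GFP containing synthetic introns for C. elegans expression. The annotation also finds an EGL-13 nuclear localization signal at the C-terminus, which is not mentioned in the catalogue name. The cassette ends with the tbb-2 3′ terminator region.

Steroid receptor ligand-binding domains are commonly fused to proteins to make their localization or activity depend on hormone. Here the fusion to GFP with an NLS would let the behaviour of the GR LBD be followed by fluorescence and by FLAG detection. This fits the associated publication, which describes a new tool for inducible gene expression in C. elegans, although the record does not spell out the specific experiments this plasmid was used for.
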