Features (pLannotate 1.2.2; 17 found; start..end, strand, type, name):
     33..461     -  rep_origin     f1 ori (sequence partly withheld): f1 bacteriophage origin of replication; arrow indicates direction of (+) strand synthesis
    466..623     -  CDS            lacZα (fragment): LacZα fragment of β-galactosidase; lacZ fragment
    626..644     +  promoter       T7 promoter: promoter for bacteriophage T7 RNA polymerase
    730..1034    +  promoter       hsp16-48 promoter: promoter for the C. elegans heat shock protein 16-48 gene (Russnak and Candido, 1985)
   1093..1113    +  CDS            FLAG (fragment): FLAG® epitope tag, followed by an enterokinase cleavage site
   1117..1998    +  CDS            NR3C1 (fragment): GCR_HUMAN - Also known as GRL. Experimental evidence at protein level: Swiss-Prot protein existence level 1. [Isoform Alpha-D3]: Has lowest transcriptional activation activity of all isoforms created by alternative initiation (PubMed:15866175, PubMed:23820903). Has transcriptional repression activity (PubMed:23303127). From Homo sapiens (Human).
   2005..2873    +  CDS            mEGFP: monomeric enhanced GFP, optimized with synthetic introns for expression in C. elegans
   2880..2954    +  CDS            EGL-13 NLS: nuclear localization signal from the C. elegans EGL-13 transcription factor (Lyssenko et al., 2007)
   2964..3287    +  terminator     tbb-2 terminator: tbb-2; transcription terminator for the C. elegans tubulin beta-2 gene
   3395..3413    -  promoter       T3 promoter: promoter for bacteriophage T3 RNA polymerase
   3458..3474    -  protein_bind   lac operator: The lac repressor binds to the lac operator to inhibit transcription in E. coli. This inhibition can be relieved by adding lactose or isopropyl-β-D-thiogalactopyranoside (IPTG). lac repressor encoded by lacI
   3482..3512    -  promoter       lac promoter: promoter for the E. coli lac operon
   3527..3548    -  protein_bind   CAP binding site: CAP binding activates transcription in the presence of cAMP. E. coli catabolite activator protein
   3561..3653    -  CDS            lacI (fragment): lac repressor; lacI; The lac repressor binds to the lac operator to inhibit transcription in E. coli. This inhibition can be relieved by adding lactose or isopropyl-β-D-thiogalactopyranoside (IPTG).
   3836..4424    -  rep_origin     ori: high-copy-number ColE1/pMB1/pBR322/pUC origin of replication
   4595..5455    -  CDS            AmpR: β-lactamase; bla; confers resistance to ampicillin, carbenicillin, and related antibiotics
   5456..5560    -  promoter       AmpR promoter: bla
>Addgene plasmid #74904 | pJW1241 | depositor full sequence | sequence record 141613 | pJW1241 sequence 5580 bps
CACCTAAATTGTAAGCGTTAATATTTTGTTAAAATTCGCGTTAAATTTTTGTTAAATCAGCTCATTTTTT
AACCAATAGGCCGAAATCGGCAAAATCCCTTATAAATCAAAAGAATAGACCGAGATAGGGT
[37 nt withheld, positions 132-168]
AAAGAACGTGGACTCCAACGTCAAAGG
[49 nt withheld, positions 196-244]
T
[91 nt withheld, positions 246-336]
G
[124 nt withheld, positions 338-461]
CCCATTCGCCATTCAGGCTGCGCAACTGTTGGGAAGGGCGATCGGTGCGGGCCTCTTCGCTATTACGCCA
GCTGGCGAAAGGGGGATGTGCTGCAAGGCGATTAAGTTGGGTAACGCCAGGGTTTTCCCAGTCACGACGT
TGTAAAACGACGGCCAGTGAATTGTAATACGACTCACTATAGGGCGAATTGGGTACCGCTGGACGGAAAT
AGTGGTAAAGTGACATGATTGTAGTTTGAAGATTTCACAATTAGAGTGAATGTTGTTTGGTTCGGTTTTG
TCACTGTATTTATACTCATTTCCACCTTTTTCTAGAACATTCGAGCTGCTTCTTACAAAAGGAGGCGACT
CACATTCAGAACATTGAGAAATAGTGTGCGACTGAAGAAACCCAGATACTTTTTCAATCTGCGTCTCTTT
GCACCTATGGGGTGTATTTTGAAATGAATGCATCTAGGACCTTCTAGAACATTCTAAACGGCTGCAGGAT
ACGGGTATATAAGCCAATCGTGTTCAGAGGAAACCAATACACTTTGTTCAAGTGCTTACTGTTCATTCTC
TAAACTTCAAGAACTAGAAAAAAATGGACTACAAGGACCACGACGGAGACTACAAGGACCACGACATCGA
CTACAAGGACGACGACGACAAGATGGCCCCAAAGAAGAAGCGTAAGGTCGGAATCCACGGAGTCCCAGCC
GCCATTCAGCAGGCCACTACAGGAGTCTCACAAGAAACCTCTGAAAATCCTGGTAACAAAACAATAGTTC
CTGCAACGTTACCACAACTCACCCCTACCCTGGTGTCACTGTTGGAGGTTATTGAACCTGAAGTGTTATA
TGCAGGATATGATAGCTCTGTTCCAGACTCAACTTGGAGGATCATGACTACGCTCAACATGTTAGGAGGG
CGGCAAGTGATTGCAGCAGTGAAATGGGCAAAGGCAATACCAGGTTTCAGGAACTTACACCTGGATGACC
AAATGACCCTACTGCAGTACTCCTGGATGTTTCTTATGGCATTTGCTCTGGGGTGGAGATCATATAGACA
ATCAAGTGCAAACCTGCTGTGTTTTGCTCCTGATCTGATTATTAATGAGCAGAGAATGACTCTACCCTGC
ATGTACGACCAATGTAAACACATGCTGTATGTTTCCTCTGAGTTACACAGGCTTCAGGTATCTTATGAAG
AGTATCTCTGTATGAAAACCTTACTGCTTCTCTCTTCAGTTCCTAAGGACGGTCTGAAGAGCCAAGAGCT
ATTTGATGAAATTAGAATGACCTACATCAAAGAGCTAGGAAAAGCCATTGTCAAGAGGGAAGGAAACTCC
AGCCAGAACTGGCAGCGGTTTTATCAACTGACAAAACTCTTGGATTCTATGCATGAAGTGGTTGAAAATC
TCCTTAACTATTGCTTCCAAACATTTTTGGATAAGACCATGAGTATTGAATTCCCCGAGATGTTAGCTGA
AATCATCACCAATCAGATACCAAAATATTCAAATGGAAATATCAAAAAACTTCTGTTTCATCAAAAGCTG
CAGATGTCCAAGGGAGAGGAGCTCTTCACCGGAGTCGTCCCAATCCTCGTCGAGCTCGACGGAGACGTCA
ACGGACACAAGTTCTCCGTCTCAGGAGAGGGAGAGGGAGACGCCACCTACGGAAAGCTCACCCTCAAGTT
CATCTGCACCACCGGAAAGCTCCCAGTCCCATGGCCAACCCTCGTCACCACCTTCACTTACGGAGTCCAA
TGCTTCTCCCGTTACCCAGACCACATGAAGCGTCACGACTTCTTCAAGTCCGCCATGCCAGAGGGATACG
TCCAAGAGCGTACCATCTTCTTCAAGGTAAGTTTAAACATTAATTAATACTAACTAACCCTGATTATTTA
AATTTTCAGGACGACGGAAACTACAAGACCCGTGCCGAGGTCAAGTTCGAGGGAGACACCCTCGTCAACC
GTATCGAGCTCAAGGTAAGTTTAAACAGTTCGGTACTAACTAACCATACATATTTAAATTTTCAGGGAAT
CGACTTCAAGGAGGACGGAAACATCCTCGGACACAAGCTCGAATACAACTACAACTCCCACAACGTCTAC
ATCATGGCCGACAAGCAAAAGAACGGAATCAAGGTCAACTTCAAGGTAAGTTTAAACATGATTTTACTAA
CTAACTAATCTGATTTAAATTTTCAGATCCGTCACAACATCGAGGACGGATCTGTCCAACTCGCCGACCA
CTACCAACAAAACACCCCAATCGGAGACGGACCAGTCCTCCTCCCAGACAACCACTACCTCTCCACCCAA
TCCGCCCTCTCCAAGGACCCAAACGAGAAGCGTGACCACATGGTCCTCAAGGAGTTCGTCACCGCTGCCG
GAATCACCCACGGAATGGACGAGCTCTACAAGCTGCAGATGTCCCGTCGTCGTAAGGCCAACCCAACCAA
GCTCTCCGAGAACGCCAAGAAGCTCGCCAAGGAGGTCGAGAACTAGGAATTCATGCAAGATCCTTTCAAG
CATTCCCTTCTTCTCTATCACTCTTCTTTCTTTTTGTCAAAAAATTCTCTCGCTAATTTATTTGCTTTTT
TAATGTTATTATTTTATGACTTTTTATAGTCACTGAAAAGTTTGCATCTGAGTGAAGTGAATGCTATCAA
AATGTGATTCTGTCTGATGTACTTTCACAATCTCTCTTCAATTCCATTTTGAAGTGCTTTAAACCCGAAA
GGTTGAGAAAAATGCGAGCGCTCAAATATTTGTATTGTGTTCGTTGAGTGACCCAACAAAAAGAGGAAAC
TTTATTGTGCCGCCAAGAAAAAAGTCTCATTGCCTAAGAGAAACATATGTGGTTGGAAATCTTCCAGATC
GTGGATCACTAGTATGTGGTTGGAAATCTTCCAGATCGTGGATCAGAGCTCCAGCTTTTGTTCCCTTTAG
TGAGGGTTAATTTCGAGCTTGGCGTAATCATGGTCATAGCTGTTTCCTGTGTGAAATTGTTATCCGCTCA
CAATTCCACACAACATACGAGCCGGAAGCATAAAGTGTAAAGCCTGGGGTGCCTAATGAGTGAGCTAACT
CACATTAATTGCGTTGCGCTCACTGCCCGCTTTCCAGTCGGGAAACCTGTCGTGCCAGCTGCATTAATGA
ATCGGCCAACGCGCGGGGAGAGGCGGTTTGCGTATTGGGCGCTCTTCCGCTTCCTCGCTCACTGACTCGC
TGCGCTCGGTCGTTCGGCTGCGGCGAGCGGTATCAGCTCACTCAAAGGCGGTAATACGGTTATCCACAGA
ATCAGGGGATAACGCAGGAAAGAACATGTGAGCAAAAGGCCAGCAAAAGGCCAGGAACCGTAAAAAGGCC
GCGTTGCTGGCGTTTTTCCATAGGCTCCGCCCCCCTGACGAGCATCACAAAAATCGACGCTCAAGTCAGA
GGTGGCGAAACCCGACAGGACTATAAAGATACCAGGCGTTTCCCCCTGGAAGCTCCCTCGTGCGCTCTCC
TGTTCCGACCCTGCCGCTTACCGGATACCTGTCCGCCTTTCTCCCTTCGGGAAGCGTGGCGCTTTCTCAT
AGCTCACGCTGTAGGTATCTCAGTTCGGTGTAGGTCGTTCGCTCCAAGCTGGGCTGTGTGCACGAACCCC
CCGTTCAGCCCGACCGCTGCGCCTTATCCGGTAACTATCGTCTTGAGTCCAACCCGGTAAGACACGACTT
ATCGCCACTGGCAGCAGCCACTGGTAACAGGATTAGCAGAGCGAGGTATGTAGGCGGTGCTACAGAGTTC
TTGAAGTGGTGGCCTAACTACGGCTACACTAGAAGGACAGTATTTGGTATCTGCGCTCTGCTGAAGCCAG
TTACCTTCGGAAAAAGAGTTGGTAGCTCTTGATCCGGCAAACAAACCACCGCTGGTAGCGGTGGTTTTTT
TGTTTGCAAGCAGCAGATTACGCGCAGAAAAAAAGGATCTCAAGAAGATCCTTTGATCTTTTCTACGGGG
TCTGACGCTCAGTGGAACGAAAACTCACGTTAAGGGATTTTGGTCATGAGATTATCAAAAAGGATCTTCA
CCTAGATCCTTTTAAATTAAAAATGAAGTTTTAAATCAATCTAAAGTATATATGAGTAAACTTGGTCTGA
CAGTTACCAATGCTTAATCAGTGAGGCACCTATCTCAGCGATCTGTCTATTTCGTTCATCCATAGTTGCC
TGACTCCCCGTCGTGTAGATAACTACGATACGGGAGGGCTTACCATCTGGCCCCAGTGCTGCAATGATAC
CGCGAGACCCACGCTCACCGGCTCCAGATTTATCAGCAATAAACCAGCCAGCCGGAAGGGCCGAGCGCAG
AAGTGGTCCTGCAACTTTATCCGCCTCCATCCAGTCTATTAATTGTTGCCGGGAAGCTAGAGTAAGTAGT
TCGCCAGTTAATAGTTTGCGCAACGTTGTTGCCATTGCTACAGGCATCGTGGTGTCACGCTCGTCGTTTG
GTATGGCTTCATTCAGCTCCGGTTCCCAACGATCAAGGCGAGTTACATGATCCCCCATGTTGTGCAAAAA
AGCGGTTAGCTCCTTCGGTCCTCCGATCGTTGTCAGAAGTAAGTTGGCCGCAGTGTTATCACTCATGGTT
ATGGCAGCACTGCATAATTCTCTTACTGTCATGCCATCCGTAAGATGCTTTTCTGTGACTGGTGAGTACT
CAACCAAGTCATTCTGAGAATAGTGTATGCGGCGACCGAGTTGCTCTTGCCCGGCGTCAATACGGGATAA
TACCGCGCCACATAGCAGAACTTTAAAAGTGCTCATCATTGGAAAACGTTCTTCGGGGCGAAAACTCTCA
AGGATCTTACCGCTGTTGAGATCCAGTTCGATGTAACCCACTCGTGCACCCAACTGATCTTCAGCATCTT
TTACTTTCACCAGCGTTTCTGGGTGAGCAAAAACAGGAAGGCAAAATGCCGCAAAAAAGGGAATAAGGGC
GACACGGAAATGTTGAATACTCATACTCTTCCTTTTTCAATATTATTGAAGCATTTATCAGGGTTATTGT
CTCATGAGCGGATACATATTTGAATGTATTTAGAAAAATAAACAAATAGGGGTTCCGCGCACATTTCCCC
GAAAAGTGC
