>Addgene plasmid #74904 | pJW1241 | addgene partial sequence | sequence record 142376 | T7 5'-TAATACGACTCACTATAGGG-3'
AGTGACATGATTGTAGTTTGAAGATTTCACAATTAGAGTGAATGTTGTTTGGTTCGGTTTTGTCACTGTA
TTTATACTCATTTCCACCTTTTTCTAGAACATTCGAGCTGCTTCTTACAAAAGGAGGCGACTCACATTCA
GAACATTGAGAAATAGTGTGCGACTGAAGAAACCCAGATACTTTTTCAATCTGCGTCTCTTTGCACCTAT
GGGGTGTATTTTGAAATGAATGCATCTAGGACCTTCTAGAACATTCTAAACGGCTGCAGGATACGGGTAT
ATAAGCCAATCGTGTTCAGAGGAAACCAATACACTTTGTTCAAGTGCTTACTGTTCATTCTCTAAACTTC
AAGAACTAGAAAAAAATGGACTACAAGGACCACGACGGAGACTACAAGGACCACGACATCGACTACAAGG
ACGACGACGACAAGATGGCCCCAAAGAAGAAGCGTAAGGTCGGAATCCACGGAGTCCCAGCCGCCATTCA
GCAGGCCACTACAGGAGTCTCACAAGAAACCTCTGAAAATCCTGGTAACAAAACAATAGTTCCTGCAACG
TTACCACAACTCACCCCTACCCTGGTGTCACTGTTGGAGGTTATTGAACCTGAAGTGTTATATGCAGGAT
ATGATAGCTCTGTTCCAGACTCAACTTGGAGGATCATGACTACGCTCAACATGTTAGGAGGGCGGCAAGT
GATTGCAGCAGTGAAATGGGCAAAGGCAATACCAGGTTTCAGGAACTTACACCTGGATGACCAAATGACC
CTACTGCAGTACTCCTGGATGTTTCTTATGGCATTTGCTCTGGGGTGGAGATCATATAGACAATCAAGTG
CAA
