>Addgene plasmid #74904 | pJW1241 | addgene partial sequence | sequence record 142378 | ceGFP-R 5'-TGAGGGTGAGCTTTCCGTAG-3'
GGAGAACTTGTGTCCGTTGACGTCTCCGTCGAGCTCGACGAGGATTGGGACGACTCCGGTGAAGAGCTCC
TCTCCCTTGGACATCTGCAGCTTTTGATGAAACAGAAGTTTTTTGATATTTCCATTTGAATATTTTGGTA
TCTGATTGGTGATGATTTCAGCTAACATCTCGGGGAATTCAATACTCATGGTCTTATCCAAAAATGTTTG
GAAGCAATAGTTAAGGAGATTTTCAACCACTTCATGCATAGAATCCAAGAGTTTTGTCAGTTGATAAAAC
CGCTGCCAGTTCTGGCTGGAGTTTCCTTCCCTCTTGACAATGGCTTTTCCTAGCTCTTTGATGTAGGTCA
TTCTAATTTCATCAAATAGCTCTTGGCTCTTCAGACCGTCCTTAGGAACTGAAGAGAGAAGCAGTAAGGT
TTTCATACAGAGATACTCTTCATAAGATACCTGAAGCCTGTGTAACTCAGAGGAAACATACAGCATGTGT
TTACATTGGTCGTACATGCAGGGTAGAGTCATTCTCTGCTCATTAATAATCAGATCAGGAGCAAAACACA
GCAGGTTTGCACTTGATTGTCTATATGATCTCCACCCCAGAGCAAATGCCATAAGAAACATCCAGGAGTA
CTGCAGTAGGGTCATTTGGTCATCCAGGTGTAAGTTCCTGAAACCTGGTATTGCCTTTGCCCATTTCACT
GCTGCAATCACTTGCCGCCCTCCTAACATGTTGAGCGTAGTCATGATCCTCCAAGTTGAGTCTGGAACAG
AGCTATCATATCCTGCATATAACACTTCAGGTTCAATAACCTCCAACAGTGACACCAGGGTAGGGGTGAG
TTGTGGTAACGTTGCAGGAACTATTGTTTTGTTACCAGGATTTTCAGAGGTTTCTTGTGAGACTCCTGTA
GTGGCCTGCTGAATGGCGGCTGGGACTCCGTGGATTCCGACCTTACGCTTCTTCTTTGGGGCCATCTTGT
CGTCGTCGTCCTTGTAGTC
